>Addgene plasmid #114894 | AT1G08590 X046_pECIA14 | addgene full sequence | sequence record 238700 | Addgene NGS Result
CCCGGAGACGGTCACAGCTTGTCTGTAAGCGGATGCCGGGAGCAGACAAGCCCGTCAGGGCGCGTCAGCG
GGTGTTGGCGGGTGTCGGGGCTGGCTTAACTATGCGGCATCAGAGCAGATTGTACTGAGAGTGCACCATA
TGCGGTGTGAAATACCGCACAGATGCGTAAGGAGAAAATACCGCATCAGGCGCCATTCGCCATTCAGGCT
GCGCAACTGTTGGGAAGGGCGATCGGTGCGGGCCTCTTCGCTATTACGCCAGCTGGCGAAAGGGGGATGT
GCTGCAAGGCGATTAAGTTGGGTAACGCCAGGGTTTTCCCAGTCACGACGTTGTAAAACGACGGCCAGTG
AATTAATTCGTTGCAGGACAGGATGTGGTGCCCGATGTGACTAGCTCTTTGCTGCAGGCCGTCCTATCCT
CTGGTTCCGATAAGAGACCCAGAACTCCGGCCCCCCACCGCCCACCGCCACCCCCATACATATGTGGTAC
GCAAGTAAGAGTGCCTGCGCATGCCCCATGTGCCCCACCAAGAGCTTTGCATCCCATACAAGTCCCCAAA
GTGGAGAACCGAACCAATTCTTCGCGGGCAGAACAAAAGCTTCTGCACACGTCTCCACTCGAATTTGGAG
CCGGCCGGCGTGTGCAAAAGAGGTGAATCGAACGAAAGACCCGTGTGTAAAGCCGCGTTTCCAAAATGTA
TAAAACCGAGAGCATCTGGCCAATGTGCATCAGTTGTGGTCAGCAGCAAAATCAAGTGAATCATCTCAGT
GCAACTAAAGGGGGGATCCGATCTCAATATGAAGTTATGCATATTACTGGCCGTCGTGGCCTTTGTTGGC
CTCTCGCTCGGGTCTGAAACATTTCAAAACTCCGAACAAGAGATCTTGTTGGCCTTCAAGTCAGACCTTT
TTGATCCTTCAAATAATCTCCAAGATTGGAAGAGACCTGAGAATGCCACAACATTTTCTGAGTTGGTTCA
TTGTCATTGGACAGGAGTTCACTGTGATGCAAATGGCTATGTGGCTAAGCTTCTTCTCTCCAACATGAAT
CTCAGCGGAAACGTGTCAGATCAGATTCAGAGCTTCCCTTCTCTGCAAGCCCTTGATCTCAGCAATAACG
CATTTGAGTCTTCTCTTCCTAAATCTCTTTCTAATCTCACGTCTTTGAAGGTCATTGATGTGAGTGTGAA
CAGCTTCTTTGGAACCTTCCCTTATGGTCTAGGAATGGCAACTGGTCTTACACACGTCAATGCCTCAAGC
AACAATTTTTCGGGGTTTCTACCTGAAGATCTTGGCAACGCAACTACACTTGAGGTTTTGGACTTTCGAG
GAGGTTACTTCGAGGGCTCAGTGCCTTCTTCTTTCAAGAATCTCAAGAATCTGAAGTTTCTCGGTCTTTC
GGGTAACAACTTTGGTGGAAAGGTACCGAAGGTGATTGGTGAGCTCTCTTCCTTGGAGACCATTATTCTT
GGTTACAATGGCTTCATGGGTGAGATTCCAGAAGAGTTTGGGAAATTGACGCGCCTTCAGTACCTTGATT
TGGCTGTTGGAAACCTTACAGGCCAGATTCCATCTTCTTTGGGGCAGCTGAAACAACTTACAACAGTTTA
TCTCTACCAGAACCGTCTCACAGGGAAACTTCCTCGAGAACTTGGTGGTATGACTTCTCTTGTGTTTCTT
GATCTGTCTGATAACCAGATCACAGGAGAAATACCTATGGAAGTAGGTGAGTTGAAGAATCTGCAGCTTC
TAAATTTGATGAGGAATCAACTCACGGGAATCATTCCGTCAAAAATTGCTGAATTACCAAACCTTGAGGT
TCTTGAGCTGTGGCAGAACTCTCTCATGGGTTCATTACCGGTGCATCTCGGCAAAAATTCCCCATTGAAG
TGGTTAGACGTCTCATCAAACAAGCTTTCAGGAGATATACCATCAGGATTGTGCTATTCCAGAAACCTCA
CAAAGCTCATTCTCTTCAACAACTCATTCTCAGGTCAGATTCCGGAGGAAATCTTCTCATGTCCGACTTT
AGTTCGTGTTCGAATCCAGAAAAATCACATTTCCGGATCTATACCAGCTGGTTCAGGTGACTTACCAATG
CTTCAGCATCTAGAGCTCGCAAAAAACAACCTCACCGGTAAAATTCCAGATGATATAGCCTTATCCACAT
CACTCTCATTTATAGACATATCATTTAATCATCTCTCATCCCTATCTTCCTCCATTTTCTCAAGTCCTAA
TCTTCAAACCTTCATTGCCTCACATAACAACTTTGCCGGAAAAATTCCTAACCAGATTCAAGATCGTCCA
TCTTTGTCTGTCCTCGATCTTTCCTTCAACCATTTCTCAGGTGGAATCCCAGAAAGGATCGCTTCTTTTG
AAAAACTTGTGAGTCTAAATCTCAAGAGCAACCAATTGGTTGGAGAAATCCCTAAGGCATTAGCCGGGAT
GCACATGTTAGCTGTTCTTGATCTCTCAAACAACTCTTTGACGGGGAATATACCAGCGGACTTGGGAGCT
TCTCCAACACTGGAGATGTTAAACGTGTCATTCAACAAACTCGACGGACCCATTCCTTCAAACATGCTGT
TTGCAGCCATAGACCCAAAAGACCTCGTGGGAAACAATGGCTTATGCGGTGGAGTTCTACCACCTTGCTC
TAAGAGCCTAGCTTTGTCAGCAAAAGGCCGAAATCCAGGGAGACTGGAGGTGCTGTTCCAGGGACCAAGC
GGCAATCCCGGCGGCGATCTGGCCCCCCAGATGCTGCGCGAGCTGCAGGAGACCAATGCCGCCCTGCAGG
ACGTGCGCGAGCTGCTGCGCCACCGCGTGAAGGAGATCACCTTCCTGAAGAACACCGTGATGGAGTGCGA
CGCCTGCGGCATGCAGCCCTCTAGAGGCTCCGGCTCCATCATCCCAGTTGAGGAGGAGAACCCGGACTTC
TGGAACCGCGAGGCAGCCGAGGCCCTGGGTGCCGCCAAGAAGCTGCAGCCTGCACAGACAGCCGCCAAGA
ACCTCATCATCTTCCTGGGCGATGGGATGGGGGTGTCTACGGTGACAGCTGCCAGGATCCTAAAAGGGCA
GAAGAAGGACAAACTGGGGCCTGAGATACCCCTGGCCATGGACCGCTTCCCATATGTGGCTCTGTCCAAG
ACATACAATGTAGACAAACATGTGCCAGACAGTGGAGCCACAGCCACGGCCTACCTGTGCGGGGTCAAGG
GCAACTTCCAGACCATTGGCTTGAGTGCAGCCGCCCGCTTTAACCAGTGCAACACGACACGCGGCAACGA
GGTCATCTCCGTGATGAATCGGGCCAAGAAAGCAGGGAAGTCAGTGGGAGTGGTAACCACCACACGAGTG
CAGCACGCCTCGCCAGCCGGCACCTACGCCCACACGGTGAACCGCAACTGGTACTCGGACGCCGACGTGC
CTGCCTCGGCCCGCCAGGAGGGGTGCCAGGACATCGCTACGCAGCTCATCTCCAACATGGACATTGACGT
GATCCTAGGTGGAGGCCGAAAGTACATGTTTCGCATGGGAACCCCAGACCCTGAGTACCCAGATGACTAC
AGCCAAGGTGGGACCAGGCTGGACGGGAAGAATCTGGTGCAGGAATGGCTGGCGAAGCGCCAGGGTGCCC
GGTATGTGTGGAACCGCACTGAGCTCATGCAGGCTTCCCTGGACCCGTCTGTGACCCATCTCATGGGTCT
CTTTGAGCCTGGAGACATGAAATACGAGATCCACCGAGACTCCACACTGGACCCCTCCCTGATGGAGATG
ACAGAGGCTGCCCTGCGCCTGCTGAGCAGGAACCCCCGCGGCTTCTTCCTCTTCGTGGAGGGTGGTCGCA
TCGACCATGGTCATCATGAAAGCAGGGCTTACCGGGCACTGACTGAGACGATCATGTTCGACGACGCCAT
TGAGAGGGCGGGCCAGCTCACCAGCGAGGAGGACACGCTGAGCCTCGTCACTGCCGACCACTCCCACGTC
TTCTCCTTCGGAGGCTACCCCCTGCGAGGGAGCTCCATCTTCGGGCTGGCCCCTGGCAAGGCCCGGGACA
GGAAGGCCTACACGGTCCTCCTATACGGAAACGGTCCAGGCTATGTGCTCAAGGACGGCGCCCGGCCGGA
TGTTACCGAGAGCGAGAGCGGGAGCCCCGAGTATCGGCAGCAGTCAGCAGTGCCCCTGGACGAAGAGACC
CACGCAGGCGAGGACGTGGCGGTGTTCGCGCGCGGCCCGCAGGCGCACCTGGTTCACGGCGTGCAGGAGC
AGACCTTCATAGCGCACGTCATGGCCTTCGCCGCCTGCCTGGAGCCCTACACCGCCTGCGACCTGGCGCC
CCCCGCCGGCACCACCGACGCCGCGCACCCGGGTTCTAGAGGAAGCACCTCCGGCGATAACGATTACAAG
GATGATGATGATAAGGCCAGCGGCACCGGTCATCATCACCATCACCATTGAGTTTAAACCCGCTGATCAG
CCTCGACTGTGCCTTCTAAGGCCTGAGCTCGCTGATCAGCCTCGATCGAGGATCCAGACATGATAAGATA
CATTGATGAGTTTGGACAAACCACAACTAGAATGCAGTGAAAAAAATGCTTTATTTGTGAAATTTGTGAT
GCTATTGCTTTATTTGTAACCATTATAAGCTGCAATAAACAAGTTAACAACAACAATTGCATTCATTTTA
TGTTTCAGGTTCAGGGGGAGGTGTGGGAGGTTTTTTAAAGCAAGTAAAACCTCTACAAATGTGGTATGGC
TGATTATGATCAGTCGACCTGCAGGCATGCAAGCTTGGCGTAATCATGGTCATAGCTGTTTCCTGTGTGA
AATTGTTATCCGCTCACAATTCCACACAACATACGAGCCGGAAGCATAAAGTGTAAAGCCTGGGGTGCCT
AATGAGTGAGCTAACTCACATTAATTGCGTTGCGCTCACTGCCCGCTTTCCAGTCGGGAAACCTGTCGTG
CCAGCTGCATTAATGAATCGGCCAACGCGCGGGGAGAGGCGGTTTGCGTATTGGGCGCTCTTCCGCTTCC
TCGCTCACTGACTCGCTGCGCTCGGTCGTTCGGCTGCGGCGAGCGGTATCAGCTCACTCAAAGGCGGTAA
TACGGTTATCCACAGAATCAGGGGATAACGCAGGAAAGAACATGTGAGCAAAAGGCCAGCAAAAGGCCAG
GAACCGTAAAAAGGCCGCGTTGCTGGCGTTTTTCCATAGGCTCCGCCCCCCTGACGAGCATCACAAAAAT
CGACGCTCAAGTCAGAGGTGGCGAAACCCGACAGGACTATAAAGATACCAGGCGTTTCCCCCTGGAAGCT
CCCTCGTGCGCTCTCCTGTTCCGACCCTGCCGCTTACCGGATACCTGTCCGCCTTTCTCCCTTCGGGAAG
CGTGGCGCTTTCTCATAGCTCACGCTGTAGGTATCTCAGTTCGGTGTAGGTCGTTCGCTCCAAGCTGGGC
TGTGTGCACGAACCCCCCGTTCAGCCCGACCGCTGCGCCTTATCCGGTAACTATCGTCTTGAGTCCAACC
CGGTAAGACACGACTTATCGCCACTGGCAGCAGCCACTGGTAACAGGATTAGCAGAGCGAGGTATGTAGG
CGGTGCTACAGAGTTCTTGAAGTGGTGGCCTAACTACGGCTACACTAGAAGAACAGTATTTGGTATCTGC
GCTCTGCTGAAGCCAGTTACCTTCGGAAAAAGAGTTGGTAGCTCTTGATCCGGCAAACAAACCACCGCTG
GTAGCGGTGGTTTTTTTGTTTGCAAGCAGCAGATTACGCGCAGAAAAAAAGGATCTCAAGAAGATCCTTT
GATCTTTTCTACGGGGTCTGACGCTCAGTGGAACGAAAACTCACGTTAAGGGATTTTGGTCATGAGATTA
TCAAAAAGGATCTTCACCTAGATCCTTTTAAATTAAAAATGAAGTTTTAAATCAATCTAAAGTATATATG
AGTAAACTTGGTCTGACAGTTACCAATGCTTAATCAGTGAGGCACCTATCTCAGCGATCTGTCTATTTCG
TTCATCCATAGTTGCCTGACTCCCCGTCGTGTAGATAACTACGATACGGGAGGGCTTACCATCTGGCCCC
AGTGCTGCAATGATACCGCGAGACCCACGCTCACCGGCTCCAGATTTATCAGCAATAAACCAGCCAGCCG
GAAGGGCCGAGCGCAGAAGTGGTCCTGCAACTTTATCCGCCTCCATCCAGTCTATTAATTGTTGCCGGGA
AGCTAGAGTAAGTAGTTCGCCAGTTAATAGTTTGCGCAACGTTGTTGCCATTGCTACAGGCATCGTGGTG
TCACGCTCGTCGTTTGGTATGGCTTCATTCAGCTCCGGTTCCCAACGATCAAGGCGAGTTACATGATCCC
CCATGTTGTGCAAAAAAGCGGTTAGCTCCTTCGGTCCTCCGATCGTTGTCAGAAGTAAGTTGGCCGCAGT
GTTATCACTCATGGTTATGGCAGCACTGCATAATTCTCTTACTGTCATGCCATCCGTAAGATGCTTTTCT
GTGACTGGTGAGTACTCAACCAAGTCATTCTGAGAATAGTGTATGCGGCGACCGAGTTGCTCTTGCCCGG
CGTCAATACGGGATAATACCGCGCCACATAGCAGAACTTTAAAAGTGCTCATCATTGGAAAACGTTCTTC
GGGGCGAAAACTCTCAAGGATCTTACCGCTGTTGAGATCCAGTTCGATGTAACCCACTCGTGCACCCAAC
TGATCTTCAGCATCTTTTACTTTCACCAGCGTTTCTGGGTGAGCAAAAACAGGAAGGCAAAATGCCGCAA
AAAAGGGAATAAGGGCGACACGGAAATGTTGAATACTCATACTCTTCCTTTTTCAATATTATTGAAGCAT
TTATCAGGGTTATTGTCTCATGAGCGGATACATATTTGAATGTATTTAGAAAAATAAACAAATAGGGGTT
CCGCGCACATTTCCCCGAAAAGTGCCACCTGACGTCTAAGAAACCATTATTATCATGACATTAACCTATA
AAAATAGGCGTATCACGAGGCCCTTTCGTCTCGCGCGTTTCGGTGATGACGGTGAAAACCTCTGACACAT
GCAGCT
Features (pLannotate 1.2.2; 18 found; start..end, strand, type, name):
     91..190     +  misc_feature   bom (fragment): basis of mobility region from pBR322
    196..353     -  CDS            lacZα (fragment): LacZα fragment of β-galactosidase; lacZ fragment
    355..781     +  promoter       MT promoter: Drosophila metallothionein promoter
    832..2712    +  CDS            PXL1 (fragment): PXL1_ARATH - Experimental evidence at protein level: Swiss-Prot protein existence level 1. Involved in the regulation of procambium maintenance and polarity during vascular-tissue development (PubMed:17570668). Phosphorylates HIRD11 and LHCA1 in vitro (PubMed:25602612). From Arabidopsis thaliana (Mouse-ear cress).
   2740..2919    +  CDS            Comp (fragment): COMP_RAT - Experimental evidence at protein level: Swiss-Prot protein existence level 1. May play a role in the structural integrity of cartilage via its interaction with other extracellular matrix proteins such as the collagens and fibronectin. Can mediate the interaction of chondrocytes with the cartilage extracellular matrix through interaction with cell surface integrin receptors. Could play a role in the pathogenesis of osteoarthritis. Potent suppressor of apoptosis in both primary chondrocytes and transformed cells. Suppresses apoptosis by blocking the activation of caspase-3 and by indu
   2907..4359    +  CDS            SEAP (fragment): secreted alkaline phosphatase from human placenta The natural enzyme has a C-terminal transmembrane sequence that is replaced by a GPI anchor.
   4396..4425    +  CDS            2xFLAG (fragment): two tandem FLAG® epitope tags
   4531..4665    -  polyA_signal   SV40 poly(A) signal: SV40 polyadenylation signal
   4688..4772    -  CDS            large T antigen (fragment): large T antigen from SV40 (simian virus 40)
   4772..4796    +  misc_feature   MCS (fragment): pUC18/19 multiple cloning site
   4833..4849    -  protein_bind   lac operator: The lac repressor binds to the lac operator to inhibit transcription in E. coli. This inhibition can be relieved by adding lactose or isopropyl-β-D-thiogalactopyranoside (IPTG). lac repressor encoded by lacI
   4857..4887    -  promoter       lac promoter: promoter for the E. coli lac operon
   4902..4923    -  protein_bind   CAP binding site: CAP binding activates transcription in the presence of cAMP. E. coli catabolite activator protein
   4936..5028    -  CDS            lacI (fragment): lac repressor; lacI; The lac repressor binds to the lac operator to inhibit transcription in E. coli. This inhibition can be relieved by adding lactose or isopropyl-β-D-thiogalactopyranoside (IPTG).
   5211..5799    -  rep_origin     ori: high-copy-number ColE1/pMB1/pBR322/pUC origin of replication
   5970..6830    -  CDS            AmpR: β-lactamase; bla; confers resistance to ampicillin, carbenicillin, and related antibiotics
   6831..6935    -  promoter       AmpR promoter: bla
   7030..7065    +  CDS            rop (fragment): Rop protein, which maintains plasmids at low copy number; rop
