[The description below was written by a language model from this plasmid's Addgene catalogue record and pLannotate feature annotations shown in this document.]
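Description:
AT1G08590 X046_pECIA14 is an insect-cell expression plasmid built on the pECIA14 backbone and designed for secreted protein production in Drosophila cell culture. It is propagated in E. coli as a high-copy plasmid through a ColE1/pUC-type origin and selected with ampicillin via the β-lactamase (AmpR) gene. The 7,076-nt sequence also carries pUC/pBR322 remnants with no apparent role in the expression cassette: fragments of lacZα, lacI, rop and the bom region, and the lac promoter/operator.

Expression is driven by the Drosophila metallothionein promoter, which is induced by adding copper sulfate to the culture. The insert, introduced by ligation-independent cloning, encodes the extracellular domain of the Arabidopsis thaliana leucine-rich repeat receptor kinase AT1G08590 (PXL1, PXY-like 1). It is fused at its C-terminus to the pentamerising coiled-coil helix of rat COMP, human placental alkaline phosphatase, a FLAG epitope and a hexahistidine tag. The His tag is stated by the depositor but not picked up in the feature annotation. An SV40 polyadenylation signal lies downstream of the fusion, though it is annotated on the opposite strand. No secretion signal is annotated.

In this arrangement, the COMP helix assembles the ectodomain into pentamers, raising avidity so that weak extracellular interactions can be detected. The alkaline phosphatase provides an enzymatic readout. The plasmid serves as the "prey" vector and is meant to be paired with the corresponding pECIA2 "bait" construct. The pair was used to map pairwise interactions among the extracellular domains of Arabidopsis LRR receptor kinases.
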