Addgene plasmid #114894: AT1G08590 X046_pECIA14
Purpose: Prey vector AT1G08590 X046_pECIA14 should be used with bait vector AT1G08590 X046_pECIA2.
Depositing lab: Youssef Belkhadir. Depositing organization: Gregor Mendel Institute of Molecular Plant Biology. Publication: An extracellular network of Arabidopsis leucine-rich repeat receptor kinases. Smakowska-Luzan E, Mott GA, Parys K, Stegmann M, Howton TC, Layeghifard M, Neuhold J, Lehner A, Kong J, Grunwald K, Weinberger N, Satbhai SB, Mayer D, Busch W, Madalinski M, Stolt-Bergner P, Provart NJ, Mukhtar MS, Zipfel C, Desveaux D, Guttman DS, Belkhadir Y. Nature. 2018 Jan 18;553(7688):342-346. doi: 10.1038/nature25184. Epub 2018 Jan 10. PubMed 29320478.
Backbone
  Vector backbone: pECIA14
  Backbone manufacturer: Chris Garcia (Addgene plasmid # 47051)
  Vector type: Insect Expression
Growth in bacteria
  Bacterial resistance: Ampicillin, 100 μg/mL
  Growth temperature: 37°C
  Growth strain: DH5alpha
  Copy number: High Copy
Gene/Insert
  Gene/Insert name: AT1G08590
  Species: A. thaliana (mustard weed)
  Entrez Gene: AT1G08590 (a.k.a. AT1G08590, F22O13.7, F22O13_7, PXL1, PXY-like1)
  Promoter: Metallothionein (Copper-Inducible)
  Cloning method: Ligation Independent Cloning
Terms and licenses: Academic/Nonprofit Terms; Industry Terms: Not Available to Industry
Depositor comments: Plasmid for secreted expression in Drosophila cell culture by induction via CuSO4. Insert is an extracellular domain of indicated LRR-RK, C-terminally tagged with Pentameric rat COMP helix, Alkaline Phosphatase (human, placental), Flag, and hexahistidine tags. Insert Protein Sequence: SETFQNSEQEILLAFKSDLFDPSNNLQDWKRPENATTFSELVHCHWTGVHCDANGYVAKLLLSNMNLSGNVSDQIQSFPSLQALDLSNNAFESSLPKSLSNLTSLKVIDVSVNSFFGTFPYGLGMATGLTHVNASSNNFSGFLPEDLGNATTLEVLDFRGGYFEGSVPSSFKNLKNLKFLGLSGNNFGGKVPKVIGELSSLETIILGYNGFMGEIPEEFGKLTRLQYLDLAVGNLTGQIPSSLGQLKQLTTVYLYQNRLTGKLPRELGGMTSLVFLDLSDNQITGEIPMEVGELKNLQLLNLMRNQLTGIIPSKIAELPNLEVLELWQNSLMGSLPVHLGKNSPLKWLDVSSNKLSGDIPSGLCYSRNLTKLILFNNSFSGQIPEEIFSCPTLVRVRIQKNHISGSIPAGSGDLPMLQHLELAKNNLTGKIPDDIALSTSLSFIDISFNHLSSLSSSIFSSPNLQTFIASHNNFAGKIPNQIQDRPSLSVLDLSFNHFSGGIPERIASFEKLVSLNLKSNQLVGEIPKALAGMHMLAVLDLSNNSLTGNIPADLGASPTLEMLNVSFNKLDGPIPSNMLFAAIDPKDLVGNNGLCGGVLPPCSKSLALSAKGRNPGR
How to cite: AT1G08590 X046_pECIA14 was a gift from Youssef Belkhadir (Addgene plasmid # 114894 ; http://n2t.net/addgene:114894 ; RRID:Addgene_114894)
